>Addgene plasmid #198747 | vHB47 | addgene full sequence | sequence record 391218 | Addgene NGS Result
AGATCTATATGCAACCCTGTGACGAGAGACAGGGAGTGCTGTTAGAGAAGAGCGCACATTCAGCGCTCAA
GTGGTCTTGCGTTTGGTGTCAGCACGAGGTGCGCCAGACCCAGGTCGCACGCAGGCCCCTCAGCGCGGTC
GCCGTGTGTTGGTATTGTGTGCCTGAGTGATGCGGAATGCGTTCTGCTTGTAGGCGTACGAGACCGACGC
CAGGCGGCCTGTCGTGCTGGGCTCGTCCGCGGCAGGCTCTGTAGGGCTGGCGCGGAGTGGGCGATCGTCC
TCCCGCCGCGAGGAAACAGCAACGGACAGGCTTCATTGCCACCTCATCGCCGCTTTCGCGCTCGAGGCCA
GGGCGTGGCGAGCAGGTAAGAATCTGAGAAGTTGAATTGTGAATTAACACAAAGAAGACGAACGAACCCG
CCGTGGTATGGAAGAAGGCCACCTCAACCAATCTCAAGATCACCTCCTAATCGTCCAACCCGGCCTACAA
TCGCGCACATCAGCACTCGATCTCGCACTTCGGTCCGTTTGGCCCTCGAGCCAAAGCCAAGCAGTTTTCC
AGGCACCGTTGAAGTGCGAATAGATGAAATTTCCGGTCTACCCCAATGACATGGCGTTTTGTCACAACAC
ATGGCGCTGTGCTGGTGGTCTCGGTGGGGCCTATTTATTTGGAGTTGTTTGCTTGCTCTCTTTCATCTTT
GTCTTCCTACACAGCAGCAAACACCACTCTCTCACTAAGACATATGGCCTCCTCCGAGGACGTCATCAAG
GAGTTCATGCGCTTCAAGGTGCGCATGGAGGGCTCCGTGAACGGCCACGAGTTCGAGATCGAGGGCGAGG
GCGAGGGCCGCCCCTACGAGGGCACCCAGACCGCCAAGCTGAAGGTGACCAAGGGCGGCCCCCTGCCCTT
CGCCTGGGACATCCTGTCCCCTCAGTTCCAGTACGGCTCCAAGGCCTACGTGAAGCACCCCGCCGACATC
CCCGACTACTTGAAGCTGTCCTTCCCCGAGGGCTTCAAGTGGGAGCGCGTGATGAACTTCGAGGACGGCG
GCGTGGTGACCGTGACCCAGGACTCCTCCCTGCAGGACGGCGAGTTCATCTACAAGGTGAAGCTGCGCGG
CACCAACTTCCCCTCCGACGGCCCCGTAATGCAGAAGAAGACCATGGGCTGGGAGGCCTCCACCGAGCGG
ATGTACCCCGAGGACGGCGCCCTGAAGGGCGAGATCAAGATGAGGCTGAAGCTGAAGGACGGCGGCCACT
ACGACGCCGAGGTCAAGACCACCTACATGGCCAAGAAGCCCGTGCAGCTGCCCGGCGCCTACAAGACCGA
CATCAAGCTGGACATCACCTCCCACAACGAGGACTACACCATCGTGGAACAGTACGAGCGCGCCGAGGGC
CGCCACTCCACCGGCGCCTAATCTAGAGTCGACCCAACAACAACAATTGCATTCATTTTATGTTTCAGGT
TCAGGGGGAGATGTGGGAGGTTTTTTAAAGCAAGTAAAACCTCTACAAATGTGGTAAAATCCGATAAGGA
TCGATCCGGGCTGGCGTAATAGCGAAGAGGCCCGCACCGATCGCCCTTCCCAACAGTTGCGCAGCCTGAA
TGGCGAATGG
[124 nt withheld, positions 1621-1744]
C
[91 nt withheld, positions 1746-1836]
A
[49 nt withheld, positions 1838-1886]
CCTTTGACGTTGGAGTCCACGTTCTTT
[37 nt withheld, positions 1914-1950]
ACCCTATCTCGGTCTATTCTTTTGATTTATAAGGGATTTTGCCGATTTCGGCCTATTGGTTAAAAAATGA
GCTGATTTAACAAAAATTTAACGCGAATTTTAACAAAATATTAACGCTTACAATTTCCTGATGCGGTATT
TTCTCCTTACGCATCTGTGCGGTATTTCACACCGCATACGCGGATCTGCGCAGCACCATGGCCTGAAATA
ACCTCTGAAAGAGGAACTTGGTTAGGTACCTTCTGAGGCGGAAAGAACCAGCTGTGGAATGTGTGTCAGT
TAGGGTGTGGAAAGTCCCCAGGCTCCCCAGCAGGCAGAAGTATGCAAAGCATGCATCTCAATTAGTCAGC
AACCAGGTGTGGAAAGTCCCCAGGCTCCCCAGCAGGCAGAAGTATGCAAAGCATGCATCTCAATTAGTCA
GCAACCATAGTCCCGCCCCTAACTCCGCCCATCCCGCCCCTAACTCCGCCCAGTTCCGCCCATTCTCCGC
CCCATGGCTGACTAATTTTTTTTATTTATGCAGAGGCCGAGGCCGCCTCGGCCTCTGAGCTATTCCAGAA
GTAGTGAGGAGGCTTTTTTGGAGGATCAAACGACGCCTTGCAACAAGCTGAGAAAAAACCAGGATCGGCA
AGGAAGGATTTTCAACGGAAACGTTGGCATCACCGGGTATAAAAAGGGGCCAATTTTTTTGTTGATTTGT
TGCGCGAATTCTTGCTTTCGGCATCGAATTCAAGGGAGAAGGAGTCGATTCACACATACAACAAGATCCT
AGGCTTTTGCAAAAAGCTTAAAATATTAGCAATTTTATCATATATTTTAGTTTTATTAATAATTAGTGTG
TGACAACTTTTACATACTCTTTTTTTATTTTTTTTTAGTGAAGTGATATAGTAAGACATGTTCCAATAAT
CGGCCGGATCAGGACGATCTAAGAAATCGGGAATTACAATGCTGTATCCTGCGCATTTATAACAAAATAT
ATTGCCACAACTTCGGCAATGATGTTTGCGTAAAAATGCACCAAATGTTGCATTACAACCATGACACGAG
GATACTCTATGATCCTCGACCCAAATATTATTTTTATTACCAATAACAATAGATGTTGTTGTTTTTTCAC
TCATTATATTATTAATATAATAATATACTTATATTGTTTGAATAGATCTAACATTATCTGTTAAAAAAAT
TCGAAAAAAAATTGAAAAAAATATGTATTGATATAGTTAATGATATAAAAACGTCATTATATCATTAATA
CATCGAATATCGACTTACTTGATTCTTCTGACACAACAGTCTCGAACTTAAGGCTAGAGCCACCGATATC
ATGGGTACCACTCTTGACGACACGGCTTACCGGTACCGCACCAGTGTCCCGGGGGACGCCGAGGCCATCG
AGGCACTGGATGGGTCCTTCACCACCGACACCGTCTTCCGCGTCACCGCCACCGGGGACGGCTTCACCCT
GCGGGAGGTGCCGGTGGACCCGCCCCTGACCAAGGTGTTCCCCGACGACGAATCGGACGACGAATCGGAC
GACGGGGAGGACGGCGACCCGGACTCTCGGACGTTCGTCGCGTACGGGGACGACGGCGACCTGGCGGGCT
TCGTGGTCGTCTCGTACTCCGGCTGGAACCGCCGGCTGACCGTCGAGGACATCGAGGTCGCCCCGGAGCA
CCGGGGGCACGGGGTCGGGCGCGCGTTGATGGGGCTCGCGACGGAGTTCGCCCGCGAGCGGGGTGCCGGG
CACCTCTGGCTGGAGGTCACCAACGTCAACGCACCGGCGATCCACGCGTACCGGCGGATGGGGTTCACCC
TCTGCGGCCTGGACACCGCCCTGTACGACGGCACCGCCTCGGACGGCGAGCAGGCGCTCTACATGAGCAT
GCCCTGCCCCTAATAATATTATTTTTAAATAATCAAATAATATTTCATATAATGTTGAGAATATTGTTCA
ACTAAGATTATATTATGATACAATACCAATTAAATTATCTCTTTGAGATATTAAATATTCAACAACTTGA
TAATAATTATTTTTAATTATGGTATCTAAACGATGTTGCTCCAGAAAGTTAACACTCTCATAAGATATGA
GAGCATCGCTCTTTTAGGAATTATTTAGGCGGTGAATTAAAAAGACAATCTATTATTAACAAGTTAAGCG
ATTTTTAATACAATCAAATTAGAATTAAAATTATGTTGTCCATAAATCTAGAATATAGTCAAGCTCTAAA
AATTTGTAAATGAATAGTGTCCAAAAATTTAGAAACTTGTGGTACTTAAATTAGAAATATTTTATGTTTG
TTTACTAAATTTTAGCGTTGCTAAAATTGGTGATACAAAGTCCAAATTGTCAATTTAAGAAAATATGATT
ATCTCAAAAAAATTGAAAAAAATATATTCAAAATAGTCCTTTAGAGCGGCCGCAGCGATAAGGATCCGCG
TATGGTGCACTCTCAGTACAATCTGCTCTGATGCCGCATAGTTAAGCCAGCCCCGACACCCGCCAACACC
CGCTGACGCGCCCTGACGGGCTTGTCTGCTCCCGGCATCCGCTTACAGACAAGCTGTGACCGTCTCCGGG
AGCTGCATGTGTCAGAGGTTTTCACCGTCATCACCGAAACGCGCGAGACGAAAGGGCCTCGTGATACGCC
TATTTTTATAGGTTAATGTCATGATAATAATGGTTTCTTAGACGTCAGGTGGCACTTTTCGGGGAAATGT
GCGCGGAACCCCTATTTGTTTATTTTTCTAAATACATTCAAATATGTATCCGCTCATGAGACAATAACCC
TGATAAATGCTTCAATAATATTGAAAAAGGAAGAGTATGAGTATTCAACATTTCCGTGTCGCCCTTATTC
CCTTTTTTGCGGCATTTTGCCTTCCTGTTTTTGCTCACCCAGAAACGCTGGTGAAAGTAAAAGATGCTGA
AGATCAGTTGGGTGCACGAGTGGGTTACATCGAACTGGATCTCAACAGCGGTAAGATCCTTGAGAGTTTT
CGCCCCGAAGAACGTTTTCCAATGATGAGCACTTTTAAAGTTCTGCTATGTGGCGCGGTATTATCCCGTA
TTGACGCCGGGCAAGAGCAACTCGGTCGCCGCATACACTATTCTCAGAATGACTTGGTTGAGTACTCACC
AGTCACAGAAAAGCATCTTACGGATGGCATGACAGTAAGAGAATTATGCAGTGCTGCCATAACCATGAGT
GATAACACTGCGGCCAACTTACTTCTGACAACGATCGGAGGACCGAAGGAGCTAACCGCTTTTTTGCACA
ACATGGGGGATCATGTAACTCGCCTTGATCGTTGGGAACCGGAGCTGAATGAAGCCATACCAAACGACGA
GCGTGACACCACGATGCCTGTAGCAATGGCAACAACGTTGCGCAAACTATTAACTGGCGAACTACTTACT
CTAGCTTCCCGGCAACAATTAATAGACTGGATGGAGGCGGATAAAGTTGCAGGACCACTTCTGCGCTCGG
CCCTTCCGGCTGGCTGGTTTATTGCTGATAAATCTGGAGCCGGTGAGCGTGGGTCTCGCGGTATCATTGC
AGCACTGGGGCCAGATGGTAAGCCCTCCCGTATCGTAGTTATCTACACGACGGGGAGTCAGGCAACTATG
GATGAACGAAATAGACAGATCGCTGAGATAGGTGCCTCACTGATTAAGCATTGGTAACTGTCAGACCAAG
TTTACTCATATATACTTTAGATTGATTTAAAACTTCATTTTTAATTTAAAAGGATCTAGGTGAAGATCCT
TTTTGATAATCTCATGACCAAAATCCCTTAACGTGAGTTTTCGTTCCACTGAGCGTCAGACCCCGTAGAA
AAGATCAAAGGATCTTCTTGAGATCCTTTTTTTCTGCGCGTAATCTGCTGCTTGCAAACAAAAAAACCAC
CGCTACCAGCGGTGGTTTGTTTGCCGGATCAAGAGCTACCAACTCTTTTTCCGAAGGTAACTGGCTTCAG
CAGAGCGCAGATACCAAATACTGTTCTTCTAGTGTAGCCGTAGTTAGGCCACCACTTCAAGAACTCTGTA
GCACCGCCTACATACCTCGCTCTGCTAATCCTGTTACCAGTGGCTGCTGCCAGTGGCGATAAGTCGTGTC
TTACCGGGTTGGACTCAAGACGATAGTTACCGGATAAGGCGCAGCGGTCGGGCTGAACGGGGGGTTCGTG
CACACAGCCCAGCTTGGAGCGAACGACCTACACCGAACTGAGATACCTACAGCGTGAGCTATGAGAAAGC
GCCACGCTTCCCGAAGGGAGAAAGGCGGACAGGTATCCGGTAAGCGGCAGGGTCGGAACAGGAGAGCGCA
CGAGGGAGCTTCCAGGGGGAAACGCCTGGTATCTTTATAGTCCTGTCGGGTTTCGCCACCTCTGACTTGA
GCGTCGATTTTTGTGATGCTCGTCAGGGGGGCGGAGCCTATGGAAAAACGCCAGCAACGCGGCCTTTTTA
CGGTTCCTGGCCTTTTGCTGGCCTTTTGCTCACATGGCTCGAC
Features (pLannotate 1.2.2; 14 found; start..end, strand, type, name):
    744..1421    +  CDS            mRFP1: monomeric derivative of DsRed (Campbell et al., 2002) mammalian codon-optimized
   1458..1526    -  CDS            large T antigen (fragment): large T antigen from SV40 (simian virus 40)
   1550..1617    +  CDS            lacZα (fragment): LacZα fragment of β-galactosidase; lacZ fragment
   1621..2049    +  rep_origin     f1 ori (sequence partly withheld): f1 bacteriophage origin of replication; arrow indicates direction of (+) strand synthesis
   2077..2128    -  misc_feature   bom (fragment): basis of mobility region from pBR322
   2234..2531    +  promoter       SV40 promoter: SV40 enhancer and early promoter
   2718..2738    +  promoter       SRα promoter (fragment): hybrid promoter consisting of the SV40 early promoter plus part of the long terminal repeat of human T-lymphotrophic virus 1
   2739..3056    -  CDS            YL615_MIMIV (fragment): Protein inferred from homology: Swiss-Prot protein existence level 3. From Acanthamoeba polyphaga mimivirus (APMV).
   3287..3851    +  CDS            NrsR (fragment): nourseothricin acetyltransferase; Streptomyces noursei nat1; confers resistance to nourseothricin
   4396..4450    -  misc_feature   bom (fragment): basis of mobility region from pBR322
   4552..4587    -  CDS            rop (fragment): Rop protein, which maintains plasmids at low copy number; rop
   4682..4786    +  promoter       AmpR promoter: bla
   4787..5647    +  CDS            AmpR: β-lactamase; bla; confers resistance to ampicillin, carbenicillin, and related antibiotics
   5818..6406    +  rep_origin     ori: high-copy-number ColE1/pMB1/pBR322/pUC origin of replication
