[The description below was written by a language model from this plasmid's Addgene catalogue record and pLannotate feature annotations shown in this document.]
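Description:
vHB47 is an empty-backbone plasmid of about 6.5 kb, built on the vc241 backbone and catalogued as a knockout vector for mimivirus and megavirus, giant viruses that replicate in the amoeba Acanthamoeba castellanii. In bacteria it is maintained through a high-copy ColE1/pUC-type origin and selected with ampicillin via a β-lactamase gene driven by its own promoter. An f1 phage origin is also present. Short fragments annotated as lacZα, bom and rop appear to be remnants of earlier cloning vectors rather than functional parts.

The functional payload, summarised in the record as "pmg741-NAT", is a nourseothricin acetyltransferase gene (Streptomyces noursei nat1) placed under the pmg741 promoter, giving nourseothricin resistance as the selectable marker. The promoter itself is not annotated in the feature table. However, a fragment with homology to a mimivirus protein lies in the region just upstream of the resistance gene, which is consistent with giant-virus-derived sequence there. The table also detects a full mRFP1 red fluorescent protein coding sequence, an SV40 enhancer/early promoter, and small SV40 large T antigen and SRα promoter fragments. The record does not say what drives mRFP1 or what role it plays in this vector.

No insert is recorded. Users are presumably expected to add their own sequences by Gibson assembly, the listed cloning method, such as homology arms flanking a viral target gene so that recombination replaces it with the selection cassette. The record itself does not describe the insertion sites or the arm design. The plasmid belongs to a toolkit for genetic manipulation of giant viruses and their amoebal host.
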