Addgene plasmid #198747: vHB47
Purpose: (Empty Backbone) pmg741-NAT
Depositing lab: Chantal Abergel. Depositing organization: CNRS UMR 7256, Laboratoire Information Genomique et Structurale. Publication: Genetic manipulation of giant viruses and their host, Acanthamoeba castellanii. Philippe N, Shukla A, Abergel C, Bisio H. Nat Protoc. 2023 Nov 14. doi: 10.1038/s41596-023-00910-y. PubMed 37964008.
Backbone
  Vector backbone: vc241
  Backbone size (bp): 6476
  Vector type: Knockout mimivirus/megavirus
  Promoter: pmg741
  Selectable markers: nourseothricin
Growth in bacteria
  Bacterial resistance: Ampicillin, 100 μg/mL
  Growth temperature: 37°C
  Growth strain: DH5alpha
  Copy number: Unknown
Gene/Insert
  Cloning method: Gibson Cloning
Terms and licenses: Academic/Nonprofit Terms; Industry Terms: Not Available to Industry
How to cite: vHB47 was a gift from Chantal Abergel (Addgene plasmid # 198747 ; http://n2t.net/addgene:198747 ; RRID:Addgene_198747)
